Addgene plasmid #132377: pRD53
Purpose: contains the sequence of mCherry for C-term fusions in the pGGD000 backbone (GreenGate)
Depositing lab: Rüdiger Simon. Depositing organization: Heinrich-Heine-Universitaet Duesseldorf. Publication: Over the rainbow: A practical guide for fluorescent protein selection in plant FRET experiments. Denay G, Schultz P, Hansch S, Weidtkamp-Peters S, Simon R. Plant Direct. 2019 Dec 6;3(12):e00189. doi: 10.1002/pld3.189. eCollection 2019 Dec. PubMed 31844834.
Backbone
  Vector backbone: pGGD000
  Backbone size w/o insert (bp): 2682
  Total vector size (bp): 3399
  Vector type: GreenGate Entry plasmid
Growth in bacteria
  Bacterial resistance: Ampicillin, 100 μg/mL
  Growth temperature: 37°C
  Growth strain: DH5alpha
  Copy number: High Copy
Gene/Insert
  Gene/Insert name: mCherry
  Insert size (bp): 717
Resource information
  A portion of this plasmid was derived from a plasmid made by: Originally cloned by Rebecca Burkart (Heinrich-Heine Universität)
Terms and licenses: Academic/Nonprofit Terms; Industry Terms: Not Available to Industry
Depositor comments: Please visit https://www.biorxiv.org/content/10.1101/734616v2 for bioRxiv preprint.
How to cite: pRD53 was a gift from Rüdiger Simon (Addgene plasmid # 132377 ; http://n2t.net/addgene:132377 ; RRID:Addgene_132377)
