[The description below was written by a language model from this plasmid's Addgene catalogue record and pLannotate feature annotations shown in this document.]
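Description:
pRD53 is a GreenGate entry plasmid built on the pGGD000 backbone, the module position in the GreenGate Golden Gate-style cloning system reserved for C-terminal tags. It is a small bacterial cloning vector of about 3.4 kb, with the backbone accounting for roughly 2.7 kb. It is propagated in E. coli at high copy from a ColE1/pUC-type origin and selected with ampicillin through a β-lactamase (AmpR) gene driven by its own promoter. The remaining annotated backbone elements are remnants of the parental cloning vector: a CAP binding site, lac promoter and lac operator, partial lacZα and lacI sequences, and fragments of bom and rop. None of these serve a function specific to this construct.

The payload is a 717 bp insert carrying the coding sequence of mCherry, a monomeric, rapidly maturing red fluorescent protein derived from Discosoma. It sits between SP6 and T7 phage promoters that face inward from the backbone, which are typical flanking elements of this vector family and convenient as sequencing primer sites. The plasmid has no plant promoter or terminator of its own, and mCherry is not meant to be expressed from it. Instead, it acts as a donor module. In a GreenGate assembly the mCherry fragment is released by a type IIS restriction enzyme and ligated in order with separate promoter, coding sequence, terminator and resistance modules into a plant destination vector, producing a protein of interest fused to mCherry at its C-terminus. The type IIS sites and module overhangs are not annotated in the feature table. The associated publication concerns the choice of fluorescent proteins for FRET experiments in plants, so this module belongs to a set of fluorophore tags for building such fusions.
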