Features (pLannotate 1.2.2; 13 found; start..end, strand, type, name):
     15..45      +  promoter       lac promoter: promoter for the E. coli lac operon
     53..69      +  protein_bind   lac operator: The lac repressor binds to the lac operator to inhibit transcription in E. coli. This inhibition can be relieved by adding lactose or isopropyl-β-D-thiogalactopyranoside (IPTG). lac repressor encoded by lacI
     83..101     +  promoter       SP6 promoter: promoter for bacteriophage SP6 RNA polymerase
    125..832     +  CDS            mCherry: mCherry is a basic (constitutively fluorescent) red fluorescent protein published in 2004, derived from Discosoma sp.. It is reported to be a very rapidly-maturing monomer with low acid sensitivity.
    857..875     -  promoter       T7 promoter: promoter for bacteriophage T7 RNA polymerase
    877..1029    +  CDS            lacZα (fragment): LacZα fragment of β-galactosidase; lacZ fragment
   1035..1134    -  misc_feature   bom (fragment): basis of mobility region from pBR322
   1236..1271    -  CDS            rop (fragment): Rop protein, which maintains plasmids at low copy number; rop
   1366..1470    +  promoter       AmpR promoter: bla
   1471..2331    +  CDS            AmpR: β-lactamase; bla; confers resistance to ampicillin, carbenicillin, and related antibiotics
   2502..3090    +  rep_origin     ori: high-copy-number ColE1/pMB1/pBR322/pUC origin of replication
   3273..3365    +  CDS            lacI (fragment): lac repressor; lacI; The lac repressor binds to the lac operator to inhibit transcription in E. coli. This inhibition can be relieved by adding lactose or isopropyl-β-D-thiogalactopyranoside (IPTG).
   3378..3399    +  protein_bind   CAP binding site: CAP binding activates transcription in the presence of cAMP. E. coli catabolite activator protein
>Addgene plasmid #132377 | pRD53 | addgene full sequence | sequence record 258697 | Addgene NGS Result
TAGGCACCCCAGGCTTTACACTTTATGCTTCCGGCTCGTATGTTGTGTGGAATTGTGAGCGGATAACAAT
TTCACACGAGCTATTTAGGTGACACTATAGAAGTGAAGCTTGGTCTCATCAGCAATGGTGAGCAAGGGCG
AGGAGGATAACATGGCCATCATCAAGGAGTTCATGCGCTTCAAGGTGCACATGGAGGGCTCCGTGAACGG
CCACGAGTTCGAGATCGAGGGCGAGGGCGAGGGCCGCCCCTACGAGGGCACCCAGACCGCCAAGCTGAAG
GTGACCAAGGGTGGCCCCCTGCCCTTCGCCTGGGACATCCTGTCCCCTCAGTTCATGTACGGCTCCAAGG
CCTACGTGAAGCACCCCGCCGACATCCCCGACTACTTGAAGCTGTCCTTCCCCGAGGGCTTCAAGTGGGA
GCGCGTGATGAACTTCGAGGACGGCGGCGTGGTGACCGTGACCCAGGACTCCTCCCTGCAGGACGGCGAG
TTCATCTACAAGGTGAAGCTGCGCGGCACCAACTTCCCCTCCGACGGCCCCGTAATGCAGAAGAAGACCA
TGGGCTGGGAGGCCTCCTCCGAGCGGATGTACCCCGAGGACGGCGCCCTGAAGGGCGAGATCAAGCAGAG
GCTGAAGCTGAAGGACGGCGGCCACTACGACGCTGAGGTCAAGACCACCTACAAGGCCAAGAAGCCCGTG
CAGCTGCCCGGCGCCTACAACGTCAACATCAAGTTGGACATCACCTCCCACAACGAGGACTACACCATCG
TGGAACAGTACGAACGCGCCGAGGGCCGCCACTCCACCGGCGGCATGGACGAGCTGTACAAGTAACTGCT
GAGACCGAATTCTCGCCCTATAGTGAGTCGTATTACCTGGCCGTCGTTTTACAACGTCGTGACTGGGAAA
ACCCTGGCGTTACCCAACTTAATCGCCTTGCAGCACATCCCCCTTTCGCCAGCTGGCGTAATAGCGAAGA
GGCCCGCACCGATCGCCCTTCCCAACAGTTGCGCAGCCTGAATGGCGAATGGCGCCTGATGCGGTATTTT
CTCCTTACGCATCTGTGCGGTATTTCACACCGCATATGGTGCACTCTCAGTACAATCTGCTCTGATGCCG
CATAGTTAAGCCAGCCCCGACACCCGCCAACACCCGCTGACGCGCCCTGACGGGCTTGTCTGCTCCCGGC
ATCCGCTTACAGACAAGCTGTGACCGTCTCCGGGAGCTGCATGTGTCAGAGGTTTTCACCGTCATCACCG
AAACGCGCGAGACGAAAGGGCCTCGTGATACGCCTATTTTTATAGGTTAATGTCATGATAATAATGGTTT
CTTAGACGTCAGGTGGCACTTTTCGGGGAAATGTGCGCGGAACCCCTATTTGTTTATTTTTCTAAATACA
TTCAAATATGTATCCGCTCATGAGACAATAACCCTGATAAATGCTTCAATAATATTGAAAAAGGAAGAGT
ATGAGTATTCAACATTTCCGTGTCGCCCTTATTCCCTTTTTTGCGGCATTTTGCCTTCCTGTTTTTGCTC
ACCCAGAAACGCTGGTGAAAGTAAAAGATGCTGAAGATCAGTTGGGTGCACGAGTGGGTTACATCGAACT
GGATCTCAACAGCGGTAAGATCCTTGAGAGTTTTCGCCCCGAAGAACGTTTTCCAATGATGAGCACTTTT
AAAGTTCTGCTATGTGGCGCGGTATTATCCCGTATTGACGCCGGGCAAGAGCAACTCGGTCGCCGCATAC
ACTATTCTCAGAATGACTTGGTTGAGTACTCACCAGTCACAGAAAAGCATCTTACGGATGGCATGACAGT
AAGAGAATTATGCAGTGCTGCCATAACCATGAGTGATAACACTGCGGCCAACTTACTTCTGACAACGATC
GGAGGACCGAAGGAGCTAACCGCTTTTTTGCACAACATGGGGGATCATGTAACTCGCCTTGATCGTTGGG
AACCGGAGCTGAATGAAGCCATACCAAACGACGAGCGTGACACCACGATGCCTGTAGCAATGGCAACAAC
GTTGCGCAAACTATTAACTGGCGAACTACTTACTCTAGCTTCCCGGCAACAATTAATAGACTGGATGGAG
GCGGATAAAGTTGCAGGACCACTTCTGCGCTCGGCCCTTCCGGCTGGCTGGTTTATTGCTGATAAATCTG
GAGCCGGTGAGCGTGGCTCTCGAGGTATCATTGCAGCACTGGGGCCAGATGGTAAGCCCTCCCGTATCGT
AGTTATCTACACGACGGGGAGTCAGGCAACTATGGATGAACGAAATAGACAGATCGCTGAGATAGGTGCC
TCACTGATTAAGCATTGGTAACTGTCAGACCAAGTTTACTCATATATACTTTAGATTGATTTAAAACTTC
ATTTTTAATTTAAAAGGATCTAGGTGAAGATCCTTTTTGATAATCTCATGACCAAAATCCCTTAACGTGA
GTTTTCGTTCCACTGAGCGTCAGACCCCGTAGAAAAGATCAAAGGATCTTCTTGAGATCCTTTTTTTCTG
CGCGTAATCTGCTGCTTGCAAACAAAAAAACCACCGCTACCAGCGGTGGTTTGTTTGCCGGATCAAGAGC
TACCAACTCTTTTTCCGAAGGTAACTGGCTTCAGCAGAGCGCAGATACCAAATACTGTTCTTCTAGTGTA
GCCGTAGTTAGGCCACCACTTCAAGAACTCTGTAGCACCGCCTACATACCTCGCTCTGCTAATCCTGTTA
CCAGTGGCTGCTGCCAGTGGCGATAAGTCGTGTCTTACCGGGTTGGACTCAAGACGATAGTTACCGGATA
AGGCGCAGCGGTCGGGCTGAACGGGGGGTTCGTGCACACAGCCCAGCTTGGAGCGAACGACCTACACCGA
ACTGAGATACCTACAGCGTGAGCTATGAGAAAGCGCCACGCTTCCCGAAGGGAGAAAGGCGGACAGGTAT
CCGGTAAGCGGCAGGGTCGGAACAGGAGAGCGCACGAGGGAGCTTCCAGGGGGAAACGCCTGGTATCTTT
ATAGTCCTGTCGGGTTTCGCCACCTCTGACTTGAGCGTCGATTTTTGTGATGCTCGTCAGGGGGGCGGAG
CCTATGGAAAAACGCCAGCAACGCGGCCTTTTTACGGTTCCTGGCCTTTTGCTGGCCTTTTGCTCACATG
TTCTTTCCTGCGTTATCCCCTGATTCTGTGGATAACCGTATTACCGCCTTTGAGTGAGCTGATACCGCTC
GCCGCAGCCGAACGACCGAGCGCAGCGAGTCAGTGAGCGAGGAAGCGGAAGAGCGCCCAATACGCAAACC
GCCTCTCCCCGCGCGTTGGCCGATTCATTAATGCAGCTGGCACGACAGGTTTCCCGACTGGAAAGCGGGC
AGTGAGCGCAACGCAATTAATGTGAGTTAGCTCACTCAT
